>Addgene plasmid #153339 | VanR-wt | addgene full sequence | sequence record 319278 | Addgene NGS Result
CAAGAATAAGAATTTTCGTTTTAAAACCTAAGAGTCACTTTAAAATTTGTATACACTTATTTTTTTTATA
ACTTATTTAATAATAAAAATCATAAATCATAAGAAATTCGCTTATTTAGAAGTGTCAACAACGTATCTAC
CAACGGAATGCGTGCGATGCACACACCATAGCTTCAAAATGTTTCTACTCCTTTTTTACTCTTCCAGATT
TTCTCGGACTCCGCGCATCGCCGTACCACTTCAAAACACCCAAGCACAGCATACTAAATTTCCCCTCTTT
CTTCCTCTAGGGTGTCGTTAATTACCCGTACTAAAGGTTTGGAAAAGAAAAAAGAGACCGCCTCGTTTCT
TTTTCTTCGTCGAAAAAGGCAATAAAAATTTTTATCACGTTTCTTTTTCTTGAAAATTTTTTTTTTTGAT
TTTTTTCTCTTTCGATGACCTCCCATTGATATTTAAGTTAATAAACGGTCTTCAATTTCTCAAGTTTCAG
TTTCATTTTTCTTGTTCTATTACAACTTTTTTTACTTCTTGCTCATTAGAAAGAAAGCATAGCAATCTAA
TCTAAGTTTTAATTACAAATCTGTCATAAAACAATGGACATGCCGAGAATCAAACCCGGTCAGAGGGTTA
TGATGGCGTTGCGTAAGATGATCGCTAGTGGGGAAATCAAATCCGGCGAAAGGATTGCAGAGATCCCAAC
CGCAGCCGCACTGGGGGTTTCCAGGATGCCAGTCCGTACAGCATTGCGTAGTTTGGAACAAGAGGGATTG
GTGGTTCGTTTGGGCGCCAGAGGTTACGCGGCTCGTGGTGTCAGCAGCGACCAAATAAGAGACGCGATCG
AAGTTAGGGGAGTACTGGAAGGGTTCGCTGCCAGGCGTTTAGCTGAGCGTGGGATGACAGCGGAAACCCA
TGCCCGTTTTGTAGCTCTAATTGCTGAGGGAGAGGCTTTATTTGCAGCAGGGCGTCTAAACGGAGAGGAT
CTTGACAGGTATGCTGCGTACAACCAAGCATTTCACGACACCCTTGTGTCCGCGGCAGGCAATGGCGCGG
TAGAGTCCGCCCTTGCGCGTAACGGCTTCGAGCCCTTCGCCGCTGCTGGAGCATTAGCACTTGACCTAAT
GGACTTGCCAGCGGAGTATGAACACCTGCTGGCGGCCCACAGACAGCATCAAGCCGTATTGGATGCGGTG
TCATGTGGCGATGCAGAGGGAGCAGAGAGAATCATGAGGGACCACGCTCTTGCGGCGATCCGTAACGCAA
AAGTTTTTGAAGCTGCTGCTTCCGCTGGGGCTCCGCTAGGTGCGGCCTGGAGTATAAGAGCAGACTGATA
ATCGCGTGCATTCATCCGCTCTAACCGAAAAGGAAGGAGTTAGACAACCTGAAGTCTAGGTCCCTATTTA
TTTTTTTATAGTTATGTTAGTATTAAGAACGTTATTTATATTTCAAATTTTTCTTTTTTTTCTGTACAGA
CGCGTGTACGCATGTAACATTATACTGAAAACCTTGCTTGAGAAGAGCTCCAGCTTTTGTTCCCTTTAGT
GAGGGTTAATTGCGCGCTTGGCGTAATCATGGTCATAGCTGTTTCCTGTGTGAAATTGTTATCCGCTCAC
AATTCCACACAACATACGAGCCGGAAGCATAAAGTGTAAAGCCTGGGGTGCCTAATGAGTGAGCTAACTC
ACATTAATTGCGTTGCGCTCACTGCCCGCTTTCCAGTCGGGAAACCTGTCGTGCCAGCTGCATTAATGAA
TCGGCCAACGCGCGGGGAGAGGCGGTTTGCGTATTGGGCGCTCTTCCGCTTCCTCGCTCACTGACTCGCT
GCGCTCGGTCGTTCGGCTGCGGCGAGCGGTATCAGCTCACTCAAAGGCGGTAATACGGTTATCCACAGAA
TCAGGGGATAACGCAGGAAAGAACATGTGAGCAAAAGGCCAGCAAAAGGCCAGGAACCGTAAAAAGGCCG
CGTTGCTGGCGTTTTTCCATAGGCTCCGCCCCCCTGACGAGCATCACAAAAATCGACGCTCAAGTCAGAG
GTGGCGAAACCCGACAGGACTATAAAGATACCAGGCGTTTCCCCCTGGAAGCTCCCTCGTGCGCTCTCCT
GTTCCGACCCTGCCGCTTACCGGATACCTGTCCGCCTTTCTCCCTTCGGGAAGCGTGGCGCTTTCTCATA
GCTCACGCTGTAGGTATCTCAGTTCGGTGTAGGTCGTTCGCTCCAAGCTGGGCTGTGTGCACGAACCCCC
CGTTCAGCCCGACCGCTGCGCCTTATCCGGTAACTATCGTCTTGAGTCCAACCCGGTAAGACACGACTTA
TCGCCACTGGCAGCAGCCACTGGTAACAGGATTAGCAGAGCGAGGTATGTAGGCGGTGCTACAGAGTTCT
TGAAGTGGTGGCCTAACTACGGCTACACTAGAAGAACAGTATTTGGTATCTGCGCTCTGCTGAAGCCAGT
TACCTTCGGAAAAAGAGTTGGTAGCTCTTGATCCGGCAAACAAACCACCGCTGGTAGCGGTGGTTTTTTT
GTTTGCAAGCAGCAGATTACGCGCAGAAAAAAAGGATCTCAAGAAGATCCTTTGATCTTTTCTACGGGGT
CTGACGCTCAGTGGAACGAAAACTCACGTTAAGGGATTTTGGTCATGAGATTATCAAAAAGGATCTTCAC
CTAGATCCTTTTAAATTAAAAATGAAGTTTTAAATCAATCTAAAGTATATATGAGTAAACTTGGTCTGAC
AGTTACCAATGCTTAATCAGTGAGGCACCTATCTCAGCGATCTGTCTATTTCGTTCATCCATAGTTGCCT
GACTCCCCGTCGTGTAGATAACTACGATACGGGAGGGCTTACCATCTGGCCCCAGTGCTGCAATGATACC
GCGAGACCCACGCTCACCGGCTCCAGATTTATCAGCAATAAACCAGCCAGCCGGAAGGGCCGAGCGCAGA
AGTGGTCCTGCAACTTTATCCGCCTCCATCCAGTCTATTAATTGTTGCCGGGAAGCTAGAGTAAGTAGTT
CGCCAGTTAATAGTTTGCGCAACGTTGTTGCCATTGCTACAGGCATCGTGGTGTCACGCTCGTCGTTTGG
TATGGCTTCATTCAGCTCCGGTTCCCAACGATCAAGGCGAGTTACATGATCCCCCATGTTGTGCAAAAAA
GCGGTTAGCTCCTTCGGTCCTCCGATCGTTGTCAGAAGTAAGTTGGCCGCAGTGTTATCACTCATGGTTA
TGGCAGCACTGCATAATTCTCTTACTGTCATGCCATCCGTAAGATGCTTTTCTGTGACTGGTGAGTACTC
AACCAAGTCATTCTGAGAATAGTGTATGCGGCGACCGAGTTGCTCTTGCCCGGCGTCAATACGGGATAAT
ACCGCGCCACATAGCAGAACTTTAAAAGTGCTCATCATTGGAAAACGTTCTTCGGGGCGAAAACTCTCAA
GGATCTTACCGCTGTTGAGATCCAGTTCGATGTAACCCACTCGTGCACCCAACTGATCTTCAGCATCTTT
TACTTTCACCAGCGTTTCTGGGTGAGCAAAAACAGGAAGGCAAAATGCCGCAAAAAAGGGAATAAGGGCG
ACACGGAAATGTTGAATACTCATACTCTTCCTTTTTCAATATTATTGAAGCATTTATCAGGGTTATTGTC
TCATGAGCGGATACATATTTGAATGTATTTAGAAAAATAAACAAATAGGGGTTCCGCGCACATTTCCCCG
AAAAGTGCCACCTGGGTCCTTTTCATCACGTGCTATAAAAATAATTATAATTTAAATTTTTTAATATAAA
TATATAAATTAAAAATAGAAAGTAAAAAAAGAAATTAAAGAAAAAATAGTTTTTGTTTTCCGAAGATGTA
AAAGACTCTAGGGGGATCGCCAACAAATACTACCTTTTATCTTGCTCTTCCTGCTCTCAGGTATTAATGC
CGAATTGTTTCATCTTGTCTGTGTAGAAGACCACACACGAAAATCCTGTGATTTTACATTTTACTTATCG
TTAATCGAATGTATATCTATTTAATCTGCTTTTCTTGTCTAATAAATATATATGTAAAGTACGCTTTTTG
TTGAAATTTTTTAAACCTTTGTTTATTTTTTTTTCTTCATTCCGTAACTCTTCTACCTTCTTTATTTACT
TTCTAAAATCCAAATACAAAACATAAAAATAAATAAACACAGAGTAAATTCCCAAATTATTCCATCATTA
AAAGATACGAGGCGCGTGTAAGTTACAGGCAAGCGATCCGTCTAAGAAACCATTATTATCATGACATTAA
CCTATAAAAATAGGCGTATCACGAGGCCCTTTCGTCTCGCGCGTTTCGGTGATGACGGTGAAAACCTCTG
ACACATGCAGCTCCCGGAGACGGTCACAGCTTGTCTGTAAGCGGATGCCGGGAGCAGACAAGCCCGTCAG
GGCGCGTCAGCGGGTGTTGGCGGGTGTCGGGGCTGGCTTAACTATGCGGCATCAGAGCAGATTGTACTGA
GAGTGCACCATACCACCTTTTCAATTCATCATTTTTTTTTTATTCTTTTTTTTGATTTCGGTTTCCTTGA
AATTTTTTTGATTCGGTAATCTCCGAACAGAAGGAAGAACGAAGGAAGGAGCACAGACTTAGATTGGTAT
ATATACGCATATGTAGTGTTGAAGAAACATGAAATTGCCCAGTATTCTTAACCCAACTGCACAGAACAAA
AACCTGCAGGAAACGAAGATAAATCATGTCGAAAGCTACATATAAGGAACGTGCTGCTACTCATCCTAGT
CCTGTTGCTGCCAAGCTATTTAATATCATGCACGAAAAGCAAACAAACTTGTGTGCTTCATTGGATGTTC
GTACCACCAAGGAATTACTGGAGTTAGTTGAAGCATTAGGTCCCAAAATTTGTTTACTAAAAACACATGT
GGATATCTTGACTGATTTTTCCATGGAGGGCACAGTTAAGCCGCTAAAGGCATTATCCGCCAAGTACAAT
TTTTTACTCTTCGAAGACAGAAAATTTGCTGACATTGGTAATACAGTCAAATTGCAGTACTCTGCGGGTG
TATACAGAATAGCAGAATGGGCAGACATTACGAATGCACACGGTGTGGTGGGCCCAGGTATTGTTAGCGG
TTTGAAGCAGGCGGCAGAAGAAGTAACAAAGGAACCTAGAGGCCTTTTGATGTTAGCAGAATTGTCATGC
AAGGGCTCCCTATCTACTGGAGAATATACTAAGGGTACTGTTGACATTGCGAAGAGCGACAAAGATTTTG
TTATCGGCTTTATTGCTCAAAGAGACATGGGTGGAAGAGATGAAGGTTACGATTGGTTGATTATGACACC
CGGTGTGGGTTTAGATGACAAGGGAGACGCATTGGGTCAACAGTATAGAACCGTGGATGATGTGGTCTCT
ACAGGATCTGACATTATTATTGTTGGAAGAGGACTATTTGCAAAGGGAAGGGATGCTAAGGTAGAGGGTG
AACGTTACAGAAAAGCAGGCTGGGAAGCATATTTGAGAAGATGCGGCCAGCAAAACTAAAAAACTGTATT
ATAAGTAAATGCATGTATACTAAACTCACAAATTAGAGCTTCAATTTAATTATATCAGTTATTACCCTAT
GCGGTGTGAAATACCGCACAGATGCGTAAGGAGAAAATACCGCATCAGGAAATTGTAAGCGTTAATATTT
TGTTAAAATTCGCGTTAAATTTTTGTTAAATCAGCTCATTTTTTAACCAATAGGCCGAAATCGGCAAAAT
CCCTTATAAATCAAAAGAATAGACCGAGATAGGGT
[37 nt withheld, positions 5776-5812]
AAAGAACGTGGACTCCAACGTCAAAGG
[49 nt withheld, positions 5840-5888]
T
[91 nt withheld, positions 5890-5980]
G
[124 nt withheld, positions 5982-6105]
CCATTCGCCATTCAGGCTGCGCAACTGTTGGGAAGGGCGATCGGTGCGGGCCTCTTCGCTATTACGCCAG
CTGGCGAAAGGGGGATGTGCTGCAAGGCGATTAAGTTGGGTAACGCCAGGGTTTTCCCAGTCACGACGTT
GTAAAACGACGGCCAGTGAGCGCGCGTAATACGACTCACTATAGGGCGAATTGGGTACCGGGCCCCCCCT
CGAGAGCGACCTCATGCTATACCTGAGAAAGCAACCTGACCTACAGGAAAGAGTTACT
Features (pLannotate 1.2.2; 21 found; start..end, strand, type, name):
    167..566     +  promoter       TEF1 promoter: S. cerevisiae TEF1; promoter for EF-1α
   1344..1515    +  terminator     CYC1 terminator (fragment): S. cerevisiae CYC1; transcription terminator for CYC1
   1533..1551    -  promoter       T3 promoter: promoter for bacteriophage T3 RNA polymerase
   1596..1612    -  protein_bind   lac operator: The lac repressor binds to the lac operator to inhibit transcription in E. coli. This inhibition can be relieved by adding lactose or isopropyl-β-D-thiogalactopyranoside (IPTG). lac repressor encoded by lacI
   1620..1650    -  promoter       lac promoter: promoter for the E. coli lac operon
   1665..1686    -  protein_bind   CAP binding site: CAP binding activates transcription in the presence of cAMP. E. coli catabolite activator protein
   1699..1791    -  CDS            lacI (fragment): lac repressor; lacI; The lac repressor binds to the lac operator to inhibit transcription in E. coli. This inhibition can be relieved by adding lactose or isopropyl-β-D-thiogalactopyranoside (IPTG).
   1974..2562    -  rep_origin     ori: high-copy-number ColE1/pMB1/pBR322/pUC origin of replication
   2733..3593    -  CDS            AmpR: β-lactamase; bla; confers resistance to ampicillin, carbenicillin, and related antibiotics
   3594..3698    -  promoter       AmpR promoter: bla
   3735..4238    +  misc_feature   CEN/ARS: S. cerevisiae CEN6 centromere fused to an autonomously replicating sequence
   4306..4341    +  CDS            rop (fragment): Rop protein, which maintains plasmids at low copy number; rop
   4443..4492    +  misc_feature   bom (fragment): basis of mobility region from pBR322
   4500..4715    +  promoter       URA3 promoter: S. cerevisiae URA3
   4716..5519    +  CDS            URA3: orotidine-5'-phosphate decarboxylase, required for uracil biosynthesis; S. cerevisiae URA3; yeast auxotrophic marker, counterselectable with 5-fluoroorotic acid (5-FOA)
   5598..5649    +  misc_feature   bom (fragment): basis of mobility region from pBR322
   5677..6105    -  rep_origin     f1 ori (sequence partly withheld): f1 bacteriophage origin of replication; arrow indicates direction of (+) strand synthesis
   6109..6264    -  CDS            lacZα (fragment): LacZα fragment of β-galactosidase; lacZ fragment
   6272..6290    +  promoter       T7 promoter: promoter for bacteriophage T7 RNA polymerase
   6299..6319    -  misc_feature   MCS (fragment): pBluescript multiple cloning site
   6319..111     -  terminator     ADH1 terminator (across the origin): S. cerevisiae ADH1; transcription terminator for the S. cerevisiae alcohol dehydrogenase 1 (ADH1) gene
