[The description below was written by a language model from this plasmid's Addgene catalogue record and pLannotate feature annotations shown in this document.]
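Description:
VanR-wt is a yeast expression plasmid built on the pRS416 backbone, a low-copy centromeric shuttle vector for Saccharomyces cerevisiae. In yeast it is maintained through a CEN6/ARS element and selected by the URA3 auxotrophic marker, which complements uracil auxotrophy and can be counterselected with 5-fluoroorotic acid. In E. coli it replicates from a high-copy ColE1/pUC-type origin and is selected with ampicillin via the β-lactamase gene. The backbone also retains pBluescript-derived remnants typical of the pRS series: an f1 phage origin, a lacZα fragment, lac promoter/operator elements, and flanking T7 and T3 promoters.

The payload is the wild-type VanR gene from Caulobacter crescentus, listed as a 735 bp insert under the control of the constitutive S. cerevisiae TEF1 promoter. The automated feature table does not annotate the VanR coding sequence itself, but it leaves an unannotated gap between the TEF1 promoter and a downstream CYC1 terminator fragment that is consistent with the position and size of the insert. An ADH1 terminator lies in the opposite orientation just upstream of the TEF1 promoter; the record does not state its role. The sequenced record is 6,373 nt, slightly shorter than the 6,385 bp total given in the catalogue.

VanR is a bacterial transcriptional regulator, and the associated publication concerns directed evolution of VanR biosensor specificity in yeast. This plasmid therefore supplies the unmodified regulator, presumably as the parental or reference version for comparison with evolved variants. No reporter gene is present on this construct, so any biosensor readout would have to be provided separately.
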