Addgene plasmid #153339: VanR-wt
Purpose: Wild type VanR from Caulobacter crescentus. The gene is under the control of the TEF1 promoter
Depositing lab: Michael Jensen. Depositing organization: Danmarks Tekniske Universitet. Publication: Directed evolution of VanR biosensor specificity in yeast. D'Ambrosio, V., Pramanik, S., Goroncy, K., Jakociunas, T., Schonauer, D., Davari, H. D., Schwaneberg, U., Keasling, J.D., Jensen, M.K.. Biotechnology Notes, Volume 1, 2020, Pages 9-15 10.1016/j.biotno.2020.01.002.
Backbone
  Vector backbone: pRS416
  Backbone size w/o insert (bp): 5650
  Total vector size (bp): 6385
  Vector type: Yeast Expression
Growth in bacteria
  Bacterial resistance: Ampicillin, 100 μg/mL
  Growth temperature: 37°C
  Growth strain: DH5alpha
  Copy number: Unknown
Gene/Insert
  Gene/Insert name: VanR
  Species: Caulobacter crescentus
  Insert size (bp): 735
  Promoter: TEF1
  Cloning method: Unknown
  Sequencing primers: 5′ ATCTGTCAUAAAACAATGGACATGCC; 3′ CACGCGAUTATCAGTCTGCTCTTATA
Terms and licenses: Academic/Nonprofit Terms; Industry Terms: Not Available to Industry
How to cite: VanR-wt was a gift from Michael Jensen (Addgene plasmid # 153339 ; http://n2t.net/addgene:153339 ; RRID:Addgene_153339)
